>Addgene plasmid #155794 | NUDT16 | addgene full sequence | sequence record 376942 | Addgene NGS Result
GGCTCCGGTGCCCGTCAGTGGGCAGAGCGCACATCGCCCACAGTCCCCGAGAAGTTGGGGGGAGGGGTCG
GCAATTGAACCGGTGCCTAGAGAAGGTGGCGCGGGGTAAACTGGGAAAGTGATGTCGTGTACTGGCTCCG
CCTTTTTCCCGAGGGTGGGGGAGAACCGTATATAAGTGCAGTAGTCGCCGTGAACGTTCTTTTTCGCAAC
GGGTTTGCCGCCAGAACACAGGTAAGTGCCGTGTGTGGTTCCCGCGGGCCTGGCCTCTTTACGGGTTATG
GCCCTTGCGTGCCTTGAATTACTTCCACCTGGCTGCAGTACGTGATTCTTGATCCCGAGCTTCGGGTTGG
AAGTGGGTGGGAGAGTTCGAGGCCTTGCGCTTAAGGAGCCCCTTCGCCTCGTGCTTGAGTTGAGGCCTGG
CCTGGGCGCTGGGGCCGCCGCGTGCGAATCTGGTGGCACCTTCGCGCCTGTCTCGCTGCTTTCGATAAGT
CTCTAGCCATTTAAAATTTTTGATGACCTGCTGCGACGCTTTTTTTCTGGCAAGATAGTCTTGTAAATGC
GGGCCAAGATCTGCACACTGGTATTTCGGTTTTTGGGGCCGCGGGCGGCGACGGGGCCCGTGCGTCCCAG
CGCACATGTTCGGCGAGGCGGGGCCTGCGAGCGCGGCCACCGAGAATCGGACGGGGGTAGTCTCAAGCTG
GCCGGCCTGCTCTGGTGCCTGGCCTCGCGCCGCCGTGTATCGCCCCGCCCTGGGCGGCAAGGCTGGCCCG
GTCGGCACCAGTTGCGTGAGCGGAAAGATGGCCGCTTCCCGGCCCTGCTGCAGGGAGCTCAAAATGGAGG
ACGCGGCGCTCGGGAGAGCGGGCGGGTGAGTCACCCACACAAAGGAAAAGGGCCTTTCCGTCCTCAGCCG
TCGCTTCATGTGACTCCACGGAGTACCGGGCGCCGTCCAGGCACCTCGATTAGTTCTCGAGCTTTTGGAG
TACGTCGTCTTTAGGTTGGGGGGAGGGGTTTTATGCGATGGAGTTTCCCCACACTGAGTGGGTGGAGACT
GAAGTTAGGCCAGCTTGGCACTTGATGTAATTCTCCTTGGAATTTGCCCTTTTTGAGTTTGGATCTTGGT
TCATTCTCAAGCCTCAGACAGTGGTTCAAAGTTTTTTTCTTCCATTTCAGGTGTCGTGAGGAATTAGCTT
GGTACTAATACGACTCACTATAGGGAGACCCAAGCTGGCTAGGTAAGCTTGGTACCGAGCTCGGATCCAC
TAGTCCAGTGTGGTGGAATTCTGCAGATATCAACAAGTTTGTACAAAAAAGTTGGCATGCTCTTCGGCCG
CATCCCGCTGCGCTACGCCATACTGATGCAGATGCGCTTCGATGGACGCCTGGGCTTCCCCGGCGGATTC
GTGGACACGCAGGACAGAAGCCTAGAGGACGGGCTGAACCGCGAGCTGCGCGAGGAGCTGGGCGAAGCGG
CTGCCGCTTTCCGCGTGGAGCGCACTGACTACCGCAGCTCCCACGTCGGGTCAGGGCCACGCGTTGTGGC
CCACTTCTATGCCAAGCGTCTGACGCTCGAGGAGCTGTTGGCTGTGGAGGCCGGCGCAACACGCGCCAAG
GACCACGGGCTGGAGGTGCTGGGCCTGGTGCGAGTGCCCCTGTATACCCTGCGGGATGGTGTAGGAGGCC
TGCCTACCTTCCTGGAGAATTCCTTTATTGGCTCTGCGCGGGAGCAGTTACTTGAAGCTCTCCAGGACTT
GGGACTGCTGCAGTCTGGCTCTATTTCAGGCCTTAAGATTCCAGCTCATCACTACCCAACTTTCTTGTAC
AAAGTGGTTGATATCCAGCACAGTGGCGGCCGCTCGAGTCTAGAGGGCCCGCGGTTCGAAACCAGCGGAG
GCGGCGGAAGCGGGGGAGGAGGCAGCGGCGGAGGCGGCAGCGGGGGCGGCGGAAGCGCTACCGGTAAGCC
TATCCCTAACCCTCTCCTCGGTCTCGATTCTACGCGTACCGGTATGGCTTCTAACTTTACTCAGTTCGTT
CTCGTCGACAATGGCGGAACTGGCGACGTGACTGTCGCCCCAAGCAACTTCGCTAACGGGGTCGCTGAAT
GGATCAGCTCTAACTCGCGATCACAGGCTTACAAAGTAACCTGTAGCGTTCGTCAGAGCTCTGCGCAGAA
TCGCAAATACACCATCAAAGTCGAGGTGCCTAAAGTGGCAACCCAGACTGTTGGTGGTGAAGAGCTTCCT
GTAGCCGGATGGAGATCTTACTTAAATATGGAACTAACCATTCCAATTTTCGCCACGAATTCCGACTGCG
AGCTTATTGTTAAGGCAATGCAAGGTCTCCTAAAAGATGGAAACCCGATTCCCTCGGCCATCGCGGCCAA
CTCCGGCATCTACGGAGGTGGAGGTGGATCTCGTACGGGTTAGTAATGAGTTTAAACCCGCTGATCAGCC
TCGACTGTGCCTTCTAGTTGCCAGCCATCTGTTGTTTGCCCCTCCCCCGTGCCTTCCTTGACCCTGGAAG
GTGCCACTCCCACTGTCCTTTCCTAATAAAATGAGGAAATTGCATCGCATTGTCTGAGTAGGTGTCATTC
TATTCTGGGGGGTGGGGTGGGGCAGGACAGCAAGGGGGAGGATTGGGAAGACAATAGCAGGCATGCTGGG
GATGCGGTGGGCTCTATGGCTTCTGAGGCGGAAAGAACCAGCTGGGGCTCTAGGGGGTATCCCC
[124 nt withheld, positions 2725-2848]
C
[91 nt withheld, positions 2850-2940]
AGGGTGATGGTTCACGTACCTAGAAGTTCCTATTCCGAAGTTCCTATTCTCTAGAAAGTATAGGAACTTC
CTTGGCCAAAAAGCCTGAACTCACCGCGACGTCTGTCGAGAAGTTTCTGATCGAAAAGTTCGACAGCGTC
TCCGACCTGATGCAGCTCTCGGAGGGCGAAGAATCTCGTGCTTTCAGCTTCGATGTAGGAGGGCGTGGAT
ATGTCCTGCGGGTAAATAGCTGCGCCGATGGTTTCTACAAAGATCGTTATGTTTATCGGCACTTTGCATC
GGCCGCGCTCCCGATTCCGGAAGTGCTTGACATTGGGGAATTCAGCGAGAGCCTGACCTATTGCATCTCC
CGCCGTGCACAGGGTGTCACGTTGCAAGACCTGCCTGAAACCGAACTGCCCGCTGTTCTGCAGCCGGTCG
CGGAGGCCATGGATGCGATCGCTGCGGCCGATCTTAGCCAGACGAGCGGGTTCGGCCCATTCGGACCGCA
AGGAATCGGTCAATACACTACATGGCGTGATTTCATATGCGCGATTGCTGATCCCCATGTGTATCACTGG
CAAACTGTGATGGACGACACCGTCAGTGCGTCCGTCGCGCAGGCTCTCGATGAGCTGATGCTTTGGGCCG
AGGACTGCCCCGAAGTCCGGCACCTCGTGCACGCGGATTTCGGCTCCAACAATGTCCTGACGGACAATGG
CCGCATAACAGCGGTCATTGACTGGAGCGAGGCGATGTTCGGGGATTCCCAATACGAGGTCGCCAACATC
TTCTTCTGGAGGCCGTGGTTGGCTTGTATGGAGCAGCAGACGCGCTACTTCGAGCGGAGGCATCCGGAGC
TTGCAGGATCGCCGCGGCTCCGGGCGTATATGCTCCGCATTGGTCTTGACCAACTCTATCAGAGCTTGGT
TGACGGCAATTTCGATGATGCAGCTTGGGCGCAGGGTCGATGCGACGCAATCGTCCGATCCGGAGCCGGG
ACTGTCGGGCGTACACAAATCGCCCGCAGAAGCGCGGCCGTCTGGACCGATGGCTGTGTAGAAGTACTCG
CCGATAGTGGAAACCGACGCCCCAGCACTCGTCCGAGGGCAAAGGAATAGCACGTACTACGAGATTTCGA
TTCCACCGCCGCCTTCTATGAAAGGTTGGGCTTCGGAATCGTTTTCCGGGACGCCGGCTGGATGATCCTC
CAGCGCGGGGATCTCATGCTGGAGTTCTTCGCCCACCCCAACTTGTTTATTGCAGCTTATAATGGTTACA
AATAAAGCAATAGCATCACAAATTTCACAAATAAAGCATTTTTTTCACTGCATTCTAGTTGTGGTTTGTC
CAAACTCATCAATGTATCTTATCATGTCTGTATACCGTCGACCTCTAGCTAGAGCTTGGCGTAATCATGG
TCATAGCTGTTTCCTGTGTGAAATTGTTATCCGCTCACAATTCCACACAACATACGAGCCGGAAGCATAA
AGTGTAAAGCCTGGGGTGCCTAATGAGTGAGCTAACTCACATTAATTGCGTTGCGCTCACTGCCCGCTTT
CCAGTCGGGAAACCTGTCGTGCCAGCTGCATTAATGAATCGGCCAACGCGCGGGGAGAGGCGGTTTGCGT
ATTGGGCGCTCTTCCGCTTCCTCGCTCACTGACTCGCTGCGCTCGGTCGTTCGGCTGCGGCGAGCGGTAT
CAGCTCACTCAAAGGCGGTAATACGGTTATCCACAGAATCAGGGGATAACGCAGGAAAGAACATGTGAGC
AAAAGGCCAGCAAAAGGCCAGGAACCGTAAAAAGGCCGCGTTGCTGGCGTTTTTCCATAGGCTCCGCCCC
CCTGACGAGCATCACAAAAATCGACGCTCAAGTCAGAGGTGGCGAAACCCGACAGGACTATAAAGATACC
AGGCGTTTCCCCCTGGAAGCTCCCTCGTGCGCTCTCCTGTTCCGACCCTGCCGCTTACCGGATACCTGTC
CGCCTTTCTCCCTTCGGGAAGCGTGGCGCTTTCTCATAGCTCACGCTGTAGGTATCTCAGTTCGGTGTAG
GTCGTTCGCTCCAAGCTGGGCTGTGTGCACGAACCCCCCGTTCAGCCCGACCGCTGCGCCTTATCCGGTA
ACTATCGTCTTGAGTCCAACCCGGTAAGACACGACTTATCGCCACTGGCAGCAGCCACTGGTAACAGGAT
TAGCAGAGCGAGGTATGTAGGCGGTGCTACAGAGTTCTTGAAGTGGTGGCCTAACTACGGCTACACTAGA
AGAACAGTATTTGGTATCTGCGCTCTGCTGAAGCCAGTTACCTTCGGAAAAAGAGTTGGTAGCTCTTGAT
CCGGCAAACAAACCACCGCTGGTAGCGGTGGTTTTTTTGTTTGCAAGCAGCAGATTACGCGCAGAAAAAA
AGGATCTCAAGAAGATCCTTTGATCTTTTCTACGGGGTCTGACGCTCAGTGGAACGAAAACTCACGTTAA
GGGATTTTGGTCATGAGATTATCAAAAAGGATCTTCACCTAGATCCTTTTAAATTAAAAATGAAGTTTTA
AATCAATCTAAAGTATATATGAGTAAACTTGGTCTGACAGTTACCAATGCTTAATCAGTGAGGCACCTAT
CTCAGCGATCTGTCTATTTCGTTCATCCATAGTTGCCTGACTCCCCGTCGTGTAGATAACTACGATACGG
GAGGGCTTACCATCTGGCCCCAGTGCTGCAATGATACCGCGAGACCCACGCTCACCGGCTCCAGATTTAT
CAGCAATAAACCAGCCAGCCGGAAGGGCCGAGCGCAGAAGTGGTCCTGCAACTTTATCCGCCTCCATCCA
GTCTATTAATTGTTGCCGGGAAGCTAGAGTAAGTAGTTCGCCAGTTAATAGTTTGCGCAACGTTGTTGCC
ATTGCTACAGGCATCGTGGTGTCACGCTCGTCGTTTGGTATGGCTTCATTCAGCTCCGGTTCCCAACGAT
CAAGGCGAGTTACATGATCCCCCATGTTGTGCAAAAAAGCGGTTAGCTCCTTCGGTCCTCCGATCGTTGT
CAGAAGTAAGTTGGCCGCAGTGTTATCACTCATGGTTATGGCAGCACTGCATAATTCTCTTACTGTCATG
CCATCCGTAAGATGCTTTTCTGTGACTGGTGAGTACTCAACCAAGTCATTCTGAGAATAGTGTATGCGGC
GACCGAGTTGCTCTTGCCCGGCGTCAATACGGGATAATACCGCGCCACATAGCAGAACTTTAAAAGTGCT
CATCATTGGAAAACGTTCTTCGGGGCGAAAACTCTCAAGGATCTTACCGCTGTTGAGATCCAGTTCGATG
TAACCCACTCGTGCACCCAACTGATCTTCAGCATCTTTTACTTTCACCAGCGTTTCTGGGTGAGCAAAAA
CAGGAAGGCAAAATGCCGCAAAAAAGGGAATAAGGGCGACACGGAAATGTTGAATACTCATACTCTTCCT
TTTTCAATATTATTGAAGCATTTATCAGGGTTATTGTCTCATGAGCGGATACATATTTGAATGTATTTAG
AAAAATAAACAAATAGGGGTTCCGCGCACATTTCCCCGAAAAGTGCCACCTGACGTCGACGGATCGGGAG
ATCTCCCGATCCCCTATGGTGCACTCTCAGTACAATCTGCTCTGATGCCGCATAGTTAAGCCAGTATCTG
CTCCCTGCTTGTGTGTTGGAGGTCGCTGAGTAGTGCGCGAGCAAAATTTAAGCTACAACAAGGCAAGGCT
TGACCGACAATTGCATGAAGAATCTGCTTAGGGTTAGGCGTTTTGCGCTGCTTCGCGATGTACGGGCCAG
ATATACGCGTTGACATTGATTATTGACTAGGCTTTTGCAAAAAGCTTTGCAAAGATGGATAAAGTTTTAA
ACAGAGAGGAATCTTTGCAGCTAATGGACCTTCTAGGTCTTGAAAGGAGTGGGAATT
Features (pLannotate 1.2.2; 24 found; start..end, strand, type, name):
      1..1179    +  promoter       EF-1α promoter: strong constitutive promoter for human elongation factor EF-1α
   1196..1214    +  promoter       T7 promoter: promoter for bacteriophage T7 RNA polymerase
   1294..1311    +  protein_bind   attB1 (fragment): mutant version of attB; core recombination site for the Gateway® BP reaction BP Clonase™
   1314..1802    +  CDS            NUDT16 (fragment): NUD16_HUMAN - Experimental evidence at protein level: Swiss-Prot protein existence level 1. RNA-binding and decapping enzyme that catalyzes the cleavage of the cap structure of snoRNAs and mRNAs in a metal-dependent manner. Part of the U8 snoRNP complex that is required for the accumulation of mature 5.8S and 28S rRNA. Has diphosphatase activity and removes m7G and/or m227G caps from U8 snoRNA and leaves a 5'monophosphate on the RNA. Catalyzes also the cleavage of the cap structure on mRNAs. Does not hydrolyze cap analog structures like 7-methylguanosine nucleoside triphosphate (m7GpppG). Also
   1804..1828    -  protein_bind   attB2: mutant version of attB; recombination site for the Gateway® BP reaction BP Clonase™
   1953..1994    +  CDS            V5 tag: epitope tag from simian virus 5
   2007..2393    +  CDS            MS2: bacteriophage MS2 coat protein binds to a specific stem-loop structure in the viral RNA (Peabody, 1993)
   2455..2679    +  polyA_signal   bGH poly(A) signal: bovine growth hormone polyadenylation signal
   2683..2704    +  promoter       SV40 promoter (fragment): SV40 enhancer and early promoter
   2725..2958    +  rep_origin     f1 ori (fragment) (sequence partly withheld): f1 bacteriophage origin of replication; arrow indicates direction of (+) strand synthesis
   2963..3010    +  protein_bind   FRT: FLP-mediated recombination occurs in the 8-bp core sequence TCTAGAAA (Turan and Bode, 2011). FLP recombinase from the Saccharomyces cerevisiae 2μ plasmid
   3018..4040    +  CDS            HygR: aminoglycoside phosphotransferase from E. coli; aph(4)-Ia; confers resistance to hygromycin
   4050..4175    +  CDS            ble (fragment): BLE_KLEPN - Experimental evidence at protein level: Swiss-Prot protein existence level 1. Binding protein with a strong affinity to the bleomycin family of antibiotics. Binds to CL990; an antimitotic-antibiotic compound. From Klebsiella pneumoniae.
   4170..4291    +  polyA_signal   SV40 poly(A) signal: SV40 polyadenylation signal
   4364..4380    -  protein_bind   lac operator: The lac repressor binds to the lac operator to inhibit transcription in E. coli. This inhibition can be relieved by adding lactose or isopropyl-β-D-thiogalactopyranoside (IPTG). lac repressor encoded by lacI
   4388..4418    -  promoter       lac promoter: promoter for the E. coli lac operon
   4433..4454    -  protein_bind   CAP binding site: CAP binding activates transcription in the presence of cAMP. E. coli catabolite activator protein
   4467..4559    -  CDS            lacI (fragment): lac repressor; lacI; The lac repressor binds to the lac operator to inhibit transcription in E. coli. This inhibition can be relieved by adding lactose or isopropyl-β-D-thiogalactopyranoside (IPTG).
   4742..5330    -  rep_origin     ori: high-copy-number ColE1/pMB1/pBR322/pUC origin of replication
   5501..6361    -  CDS            AmpR: β-lactamase; bla; confers resistance to ampicillin, carbenicillin, and related antibiotics
   6362..6466    -  promoter       AmpR promoter: bla
   6525..6577    -  misc_feature   bom (fragment): basis of mobility region from pBR322
   6732..6750    +  enhancer       CMV enhancer (fragment): human cytomegalovirus immediate early enhancer
   6775..6841    +  CDS            small t antigen (fragment): SV40 (simian virus 40) small t antigen
