[The description below was written by a language model from this plasmid's Addgene catalogue record and pLannotate feature annotations shown in this document.]
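Description:
NUDT16 is a mammalian expression plasmid built on the Gateway destination backbone E2.pEF5-DEST-FL-V5-MCP and made for a large-scale RNA-binding protein tethering screen. It is propagated in E. coli through a high-copy ColE1/pUC-type origin and selected with ampicillin via the β-lactamase gene. The sequenced record is 6,847 nt. That is shorter than the catalogued backbone size, as expected when the Gateway destination cassette is replaced by a small insert.

The payload is the human NUDT16 open reading frame (489 bp, no mutations recorded), flanked by attB1 and attB2 sites left by Gateway recombination. NUDT16 encodes an RNA-binding decapping enzyme that removes cap structures from U8 snoRNA and from mRNAs. The annotation tool marks the coding region as a fragment of the reference protein. Transcription is driven by the strong constitutive EF-1α promoter, with a T7 promoter just downstream of it, and ends at a bovine growth hormone polyadenylation signal. The ORF is followed by a C-terminal V5 epitope tag and the bacteriophage MS2 coat protein (MCP). MCP binds MS2 stem-loop structures, so the fusion can be recruited to a reporter transcript carrying such hairpins, and the V5 tag allows detection of the fusion. In a tethered function assay of this kind, the effect of the recruited protein on mRNA stability or translation can then be measured.

Downstream of the expression cassette is an FRT site immediately followed by a hygromycin resistance gene and an SV40 poly(A) signal. This arrangement is typical of FLP-mediated integration into a genomic FRT landing site, although the record does not state that use. The remaining annotations, including f1 ori, SV40 promoter, ble, lacI, CMV enhancer and small t antigen, are short fragments that appear to be backbone remnants.
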