Addgene plasmid #155794: NUDT16
Purpose: For use in RBP tethering screen
Depositing lab: Eugene Yeo. Depositing organization: University of California, San Diego (UCSD). Publication: Large-scale tethered function assays identify factors that regulate mRNA stability and translation. Luo EC, Nathanson JL, Tan FE, Schwartz JL, Schmok JC, Shankar A, Markmiller S, Yee BA, Sathe S, Pratt GA, Scaletta DB, Ha Y, Hill DE, Aigner S, Yeo GW. Nat Struct Mol Biol. 2020 Oct;27(10):989-1000. doi: 10.1038/s41594-020-0477-6. Epub 2020 Aug 17. PubMed 32807991.
Backbone
  Vector backbone: E2.pEF5-DEST-FL-V5-MCP
  Backbone size w/o insert (bp): 7357
  Vector type: Mammalian Expression
Growth in bacteria
  Bacterial resistance: Ampicillin, 100 μg/mL
  Growth temperature: 37°C
  Growth strain: DH5alpha
  Copy number: High Copy
Gene/Insert
  Gene/Insert name: NUDT16 (alt name: Accession: BC031215.1)
  Species: H. sapiens (human)
  Insert size (bp): 489
  Mutation: none
  Entrez Gene: NUDT16
  Promoter: EF-1a
  Tag / fusion protein: V5-MCP (C terminal on backbone)
  Cloning method: Gateway Cloning
  Sequencing primers: 5′ TAATACGACTCACTATAGGG; 3′ gctcgagtctagagggc
Resource information
  A portion of this plasmid was derived from a plasmid made by: DNASU Plasmid Repository Center for Personalized Diagnostics Biodesign Institute
Terms and licenses: Academic/Nonprofit Terms; Industry Terms: Not Available to Industry
How to cite: NUDT16 was a gift from Eugene Yeo (Addgene plasmid # 155794 ; http://n2t.net/addgene:155794 ; RRID:Addgene_155794)
