>Addgene plasmid #155794 | NUDT16 | depositor partial sequence | sequence record 301198 | Insert Sequence
ATGCTCTTCGGCCGCATCCCGCTGCGCTACGCCATACTGATGCAGATGCGCTTCGATGGACGCCTGGGCT
TCCCCGGCGGATTCGTGGACACGCAGGACAGAAGCCTAGAGGACGGGCTGAACCGCGAGCTGCGCGAGGA
GCTGGGCGAAGCGGCTGCCGCTTTCCGCGTGGAGCGCACTGACTACCGCAGCTCCCACGTCGGGTCAGGG
CCACGCGTTGTGGCCCACTTCTATGCCAAGCGTCTGACGCTCGAGGAGCTGTTGGCTGTGGAGGCCGGCG
CAACACGCGCCAAGGACCACGGGCTGGAGGTGCTGGGCCTGGTGCGAGTGCCCCTGTATACCCTGCGGGA
TGGTGTAGGAGGCCTGCCTACCTTCCTGGAGAATTCCTTTATTGGCTCTGCGCGGGAGCAGTTACTTGAA
GCTCTCCAGGACTTGGGACTGCTGCAGTCTGGCTCTATTTCAGGCCTTAAGATTCCAGCTCATCACTAG
